Addgene plasmid #71219: pLenti-EF1a-SPdCas9-DNMT3B(E697A)-2A-Blast
Purpose: dCas9 fused to the human DNMT3B catalytically inactive domain
Depositing lab: Yonglun Luo. Depositing organization: Aarhus University. Publication: Genome-wide determination of on-target and off-target characteristics for RNA-guided DNA methylation by dCas9 methyltransferases. Lin L, Liu Y, Xu F, Huang J, Daugaard TF, Petersen TS, Hansen B, Ye L, Zhou Q, Fang F, Yang L, Li S, Floe L, Jensen KT, Shrock E, Chen F, Yang H, Wang J, Liu X, Xu X, Bolund L, Nielsen AL, Luo Y. Gigascience. 2018 Mar 1;7(3):1-19. doi: 10.1093/gigascience/giy011. PubMed 29635374.
Backbone
  Vector backbone: 3rd Generation lentiviral vector
  Backbone size w/o insert (bp): 9200
  Total vector size (bp): 14877
  Modifications to backbone: no
  Vector type: Mammalian Expression, Lentiviral
Growth in bacteria
  Bacterial resistance: Ampicillin, 100 μg/mL
  Growth temperature: 37°C
  Growth strain: NEB Stable
  Copy number: High Copy
Gene/Insert
  Gene/Insert name: dSpCas9-DNMT3B(E697A), DNMT3B catalytic domain with inactivation mutation E697A
  Tag / fusion protein: dSpCas9-DNMT3B(E697A) (C terminal on insert)
Terms and licenses: Academic/Nonprofit Terms; Industry Terms: Not Available to Industry
How to cite: pLenti-EF1a-SPdCas9-DNMT3B(E697A)-2A-Blast was a gift from Yonglun Luo (Addgene plasmid # 71219 ; http://n2t.net/addgene:71219 ; RRID:Addgene_71219)
