[The description below was written by a language model from this plasmid's Addgene catalogue record.]
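Description:
pLenti-EF1a-SPdCas9-DNMT3B(E697A)-2A-Blast is a third-generation lentiviral transfer plasmid for mammalian expression, with a recorded total size of about 14.9 kb on a roughly 9.2 kb backbone that the record lists as unmodified. It is maintained in bacteria as a high-copy plasmid under ampicillin selection. A recombination-deficient strain is listed for propagation, as is common for lentiviral vectors whose repeated LTR sequences can be unstable. No feature table accompanies the record, so the individual viral elements, origin of replication and exact junctions are not documented here. As a third-generation design, it would be expected to depend on separate packaging and envelope plasmids to produce replication-incompetent particles.

The payload is a fusion of nuclease-dead Streptococcus pyogenes Cas9 (dSpCas9) to the catalytic domain of human DNA methyltransferase DNMT3B, which carries the E697A substitution that abolishes its catalytic activity. The construct name indicates that the fusion is driven by the EF1a promoter, a strong constitutive mammalian promoter. The name also indicates a 2A self-cleaving peptide linking the fusion to a blasticidin resistance gene, so both proteins would come from a single transcript and transduced cells could be selected with blasticidin.

Because dCas9 binds DNA at sites specified by a guide RNA without cutting, an active dCas9-methyltransferase fusion can deposit CpG methylation at chosen loci. This inactive version most plausibly serves as the matched negative control, separating effects of enzymatic methylation from those of dCas9 binding or fusion protein expression. That fits the associated study of on-target and off-target RNA-guided DNA methylation. The record lists no guide RNA cassette, so the guide would presumably be supplied separately.
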