>Addgene plasmid #71219 | pLenti-EF1a-SPdCas9-DNMT3B(E697A)-2A-Blast | addgene full sequence | sequence record 213272 | Addgene NGS Result
GTCGACGGATCGGGAGATCTCCCGATCCCCTATGGTGCACTCTCAGTACAATCTGCTCTGATGCCGCATA
GTTAAGCCAGTATCTGCTCCCTGCTTGTGTGTTGGAGGTCGCTGAGTAGTGCGCGAGCAAAATTTAAGCT
ACAACAAGGCAAGGCTTGACCGACAATTGCATGAAGAATCTGCTTAGGGTTAGGCGTTTTGCGCTGCTTC
GCGATGTACGGGCCAGATATACGCGTTGACATTGATTATTGACTAGTTATTAATAGTAATCAATTACGGG
GTCATTAGTTCATAGCCCATATATGGAGTTCCGCGTTACATAACTTACGGTAAATGGCCCGCCTGGCTGA
CCGCCCAACGACCCCCGCCCATTGACGTCAATAATGACGTATGTTCCCATAGTAACGCCAATAGGGACTT
TCCATTGACGTCAATGGGTGGAGTATTTACGGTAAACTGCCCACTTGGCAGTACATCAAGTGTATCATAT
GCCAAGTACGCCCCCTATTGACGTCAATGACGGTAAATGGCCCGCCTGGCATTATGCCCAGTACATGACC
TTATGGGACTTTCCTACTTGGCAGTACATCTACGTATTAGTCATCGCTATTACCATGGTGATGCGGTTTT
GGCAGTACATCAATGGGCGTGGATAGCGGTTTGACTCACGGGGATTTCCAAGTCTCCACCCCATTGACGT
CAATGGGAGTTTGTTTTGGCACCAAAATCAACGGGACTTTCCAAAATGTCGTAACAACTCCGCCCCATTG
ACGCAAATGGGCGGTAGGCGTGTACGGTGGGAGGTCTATATAAGCAGCGCGTTTTGCCTGTACTGGGTCT
CTCTGGTTAGACCAGATCTGAGCCTGGGAGCTCTCTGGCTAACTAGGGAACCCACTGCTTAAGCCTCAAT
AAAGCTTGCCTTGAGTGCTTCAAGTAGTGTGTGCCCGTCTGTTGTGTGACTCTGGTAACTAGAGATCCCT
CAGACCCTTTTAGTCAGTGTGGAAAATCTCTAGCAGTGGCGCCCGAACAGGGACTTGAAAGCGAAAGGGA
AACCAGAGGAGCTCTCTCGACGCAGGACTCGGCTTGCTGAAGCGCGCACGGCAAGAGGCGAGGGGCGGCG
ACTGGTGAGTACGCCAAAAATTTTGACTAGCGGAGGCTAGAAGGAGAGAGATGGGTGCGAGAGCGTCAGT
ATTAAGCGGGGGAGAATTAGATCGCGATGGGAAAAAATTCGGTTAAGGCCAGGGGGAAAGAAAAAATATA
AATTAAAACATATAGTATGGGCAAGCAGGGAGCTAGAACGATTCGCAGTTAATCCTGGCCTGTTAGAAAC
ATCAGAAGGCTGTAGACAAATACTGGGACAGCTACAACCATCCCTTCAGACAGGATCAGAAGAACTTAGA
TCATTATATAATACAGTAGCAACCCTCTATTGTGTGCATCAAAGGATAGAGATAAAAGACACCAAGGAAG
CTTTAGACAAGATAGAGGAAGAGCAAAACAAAAGTAAGACCACCGCACAGCAAGCGGCCGCTGATCTTCA
GACCTGGAGGAGGAGATATGAGGGACAATTGGAGAAGTGAATTATATAAATATAAAGTAGTAAAAATTGA
ACCATTAGGAGTAGCACCCACCAAGGCAAAGAGAAGAGTGGTGCAGAGAGAAAAAAGAGCAGTGGGAATA
GGAGCTTTGTTCCTTGGGTTCTTGGGAGCAGCAGGAAGCACTATGGGCGCAGCGTCAATGACGCTGACGG
TACAGGCCAGACAATTATTGTCTGGTATAGTGCAGCAGCAGAACAATTTGCTGAGGGCTATTGAGGCGCA
ACAGCATCTGTTGCAACTCACAGTCTGGGGCATCAAGCAGCTCCAGGCAAGAATCCTGGCTGTGGAAAGA
TACCTAAAGGATCAACAGCTCCTGGGGATTTGGGGTTGCTCTGGAAAACTCATTTGCACCACTGCTGTGC
CTTGGAATGCTAGTTGGAGTAATAAATCTCTGGAACAGATTTGGAATCACACGACCTGGATGGAGTGGGA
CAGAGAAATTAACAATTACACAAGCTTAATACACTCCTTAATTGAAGAATCGCAAAACCAGCAAGAAAAG
AATGAACAAGAATTATTGGAATTAGATAAATGGGCAAGTTTGTGGAATTGGTTTAACATAACAAATTGGC
TGTGGTATATAAAATTATTCATAATGATAGTAGGAGGCTTGGTAGGTTTAAGAATAGTTTTTGCTGTACT
TTCTATAGTGAATAGAGTTAGGCAGGGATATTCACCATTATCGTTTCAGACCCACCTCCCAACCCCGAGG
GGACCCGACAGGCCCGAAGGAATAGAAGAAGAAGGTGGAGAGAGAGACAGAGACAGATCCATTCGATTAG
TGAACGGATCGGCACTGCGTGCGCCAATTCTGCAGACAAATGGCAGTATTCATCCACAATTTTAAAAGAA
AAGGGGGGATTGGGGGGTACAGTGCAGGGGAAAGAATAGTAGACATAATAGCAACAGACATACAAACTAA
AGAATTACAAAAACAAATTACAAAAATTCAAAATTTTCGGGTTTATTACAGGGACAGCAGAGATCCAGTT
TGGTTAATTAGCTAGCTGCAAAGATGGATAAAGTTTTAAACAGAGAGGAATCTTTGCAGCTAATGGACCT
TCTAGGTCTTGAAAGGAGTGGGAATTGGCTCCGGTGCCCGTCAGTGGGCAGAGCGCACATCGCCCACAGT
CCCCGAGAAGTTGGGGGGAGGGGTCGGCAATTGAACCGGTGCCTAGAGAAGGTGGCGCGGGGTAAACTGG
GAAAGTGATGTCGTGTACTGGCTCCGCCTTTTTCCCGAGGGTGGGGGAGAACCGTATATAAGTGCAGTAG
TCGCCGTGAACGTTCTTTTTCGCAACGGGTTTGCCGCCAGAACACAGGTAAGTGCCGTGTGTGGTTCCCG
CGGGCCTGGCCTCTTTACGGGTTATGGCCCTTGCGTGCCTTGAATTACTTCCACCTGGCTGCAGTACGTG
ATTCTTGATCCCGAGCTTCGGGTTGGAAGTGGGTGGGAGAGTTCGAGGCCTTGCGCTTAAGGAGCCCCTT
CGCCTCGTGCTTGAGTTGAGGCCTGGCCTGGGCGCTGGGGCCGCCGCGTGCGAATCTGGTGGCACCTTCG
CGCCTGTCTCGCTGCTTTCGATAAGTCTCTAGCCATTTAAAATTTTTGATGACCTGCTGCGACGCTTTTT
TTCTGGCAAGATAGTCTTGTAAATGCGGGCCAAGATCTGCACACTGGTATTTCGGTTTTTGGGGCCGCGG
GCGGCGACGGGGCCCGTGCGTCCCAGCGCACATGTTCGGCGAGGCGGGGCCTGCGAGCGCGGCCACCGAG
AATCGGACGGGGGTAGTCTCAAGCTGGCCGGCCTGCTCTGGTGCCTGGCCTCGCGCCGCCGTGTATCGCC
CCGCCCTGGGCGGCAAGGCTGGCCCGGTCGGCACCAGTTGCGTGAGCGGAAAGATGGCCGCTTCCCGGCC
CTGCTGCAGGGAGCTCAAAATGGAGGACGCGGCGCTCGGGAGAGCGGGCGGGTGAGTCACCCACACAAAG
GAAAAGGGCCTTTCCGTCCTCAGCCGTCGCTTCATGTGACTCCACGGAGTACCGGGCGCCGTCCAGGCAC
CTCGATTAGTTCTCGAGCTTTTGGAGTACGTCGTCTTTAGGTTGGGGGGAGGGGTTTTATGCGATGGAGT
TTCCCCACACTGAGTGGGTGGAGACTGAAGTTAGGCCAGCTTGGCACTTGATGTAATTCTCCTTGGAATT
TGCCCTTTTTGAGTTTGGATCTTGGTTCATTCTCAAGCCTCAGACAGTGGTTCAAAGTTTTTTTCTTCCA
TTTCAGGTGTCGTGACGTACGGCCACCATGAAAAGGCCGGCGGCCACGAAAAAGGCCGGCCAGGCAAAAA
AGAAAAAGGACAAGAAGTACAGCATCGGCCTGGCCATCGGCACCAACTCTGTGGGCTGGGCCGTGATCAC
CGACGAGTACAAGGTGCCCAGCAAGAAATTCAAGGTGCTGGGCAACACCGACCGGCACAGCATCAAGAAG
AACCTGATCGGAGCCCTGCTGTTCGACAGCGGCGAAACAGCCGAGGCCACCCGGCTGAAGAGAACCGCCA
GAAGAAGATACACCAGACGGAAGAACCGGATCTGCTATCTGCAAGAGATCTTCAGCAACGAGATGGCCAA
GGTGGACGACAGCTTCTTCCACAGACTGGAAGAGTCCTTCCTGGTGGAAGAGGATAAGAAGCACGAGCGG
CACCCCATCTTCGGCAACATCGTGGACGAGGTGGCCTACCACGAGAAGTACCCCACCATCTACCACCTGA
GAAAGAAACTGGTGGACAGCACCGACAAGGCCGACCTGCGGCTGATCTATCTGGCCCTGGCCCACATGAT
CAAGTTCCGGGGCCACTTCCTGATCGAGGGCGACCTGAACCCCGACAACAGCGACGTGGACAAGCTGTTC
ATCCAGCTGGTGCAGACCTACAACCAGCTGTTCGAGGAAAACCCCATCAACGCCAGCGGCGTGGACGCCA
AGGCCATCCTGTCTGCCAGACTGAGCAAGAGCAGACGGCTGGAAAATCTGATCGCCCAGCTGCCCGGCGA
GAAGAAGAATGGCCTGTTCGGCAACCTGATTGCCCTGAGCCTGGGCCTGACCCCCAACTTCAAGAGCAAC
TTCGACCTGGCCGAGGATGCCAAACTGCAGCTGAGCAAGGACACCTACGACGACGACCTGGACAACCTGC
TGGCCCAGATCGGCGACCAGTACGCCGACCTGTTTCTGGCCGCCAAGAACCTGTCCGACGCCATCCTGCT
GAGCGACATCCTGAGAGTGAACACCGAGATCACCAAGGCCCCCCTGAGCGCCTCTATGATCAAGAGATAC
GACGAGCACCACCAGGACCTGACCCTGCTGAAAGCTCTCGTGCGGCAGCAGCTGCCTGAGAAGTACAAAG
AGATTTTCTTCGACCAGAGCAAGAACGGCTACGCCGGCTACATTGACGGCGGAGCCAGCCAGGAAGAGTT
CTACAAGTTCATCAAGCCCATCCTGGAAAAGATGGACGGCACCGAGGAACTGCTCGTGAAGCTGAACAGA
GAGGACCTGCTGCGGAAGCAGCGGACCTTCGACAACGGCAGCATCCCCCACCAGATCCACCTGGGAGAGC
TGCACGCCATTCTGCGGCGGCAGGAAGATTTTTACCCATTCCTGAAGGACAACCGGGAAAAGATCGAGAA
GATCCTGACCTTCCGCATCCCCTACTACGTGGGCCCTCTGGCCAGGGGAAACAGCAGATTCGCCTGGATG
ACCAGAAAGAGCGAGGAAACCATCACCCCCTGGAACTTCGAGGAAGTGGTGGACAAGGGCGCTTCCGCCC
AGAGCTTCATCGAGCGGATGACCAACTTCGATAAGAACCTGCCCAACGAGAAGGTGCTGCCCAAGCACAG
CCTGCTGTACGAGTACTTCACCGTGTATAACGAGCTGACCAAAGTGAAATACGTGACCGAGGGAATGAGA
AAGCCCGCCTTCCTGAGCGGCGAGCAGAAAAAGGCCATCGTGGACCTGCTGTTCAAGACCAACCGGAAAG
TGACCGTGAAGCAGCTGAAAGAGGACTACTTCAAGAAAATCGAGTGCTTCGACTCCGTGGAAATCTCCGG
CGTGGAAGATCGGTTCAACGCCTCCCTGGGCACATACCACGATCTGCTGAAAATTATCAAGGACAAGGAC
TTCCTGGACAATGAGGAAAACGAGGACATTCTGGAAGATATCGTGCTGACCCTGACACTGTTTGAGGACA
GAGAGATGATCGAGGAACGGCTGAAAACCTATGCCCACCTGTTCGACGACAAAGTGATGAAGCAGCTGAA
GCGGCGGAGATACACCGGCTGGGGCAGGCTGAGCCGGAAGCTGATCAACGGCATCCGGGACAAGCAGTCC
GGCAAGACAATCCTGGATTTCCTGAAGTCCGACGGCTTCGCCAACAGAAACTTCATGCAGCTGATCCACG
ACGACAGCCTGACCTTTAAAGAGGACATCCAGAAAGCCCAGGTGTCCGGCCAGGGCGATAGCCTGCACGA
GCACATTGCCAATCTGGCCGGCAGCCCCGCCATTAAGAAGGGCATCCTGCAGACAGTGAAGGTGGTGGAC
GAGCTCGTGAAAGTGATGGGCCGGCACAAGCCCGAGAACATCGTGATCGAAATGGCCAGAGAGAACCAGA
CCACCCAGAAGGGACAGAAGAACAGCCGCGAGAGAATGAAGCGGATCGAAGAGGGCATCAAAGAGCTGGG
CAGCCAGATCCTGAAAGAACACCCCGTGGAAAACACCCAGCTGCAGAACGAGAAGCTGTACCTGTACTAC
CTGCAGAATGGGCGGGATATGTACGTGGACCAGGAACTGGACATCAACCGGCTGTCCGACTACGATGTGG
ACCACATCGTGCCTCAGAGCTTTCTGAAGGACGACTCCATCGACAACAAGGTGCTGACCAGAAGCGACAA
GGCCCGGGGCAAGAGCGACAACGTGCCCTCCGAAGAGGTCGTGAAGAAGATGAAGAACTACTGGCGGCAG
CTGCTGAACGCCAAGCTGATTACCCAGAGAAAGTTCGACAATCTGACCAAGGCCGAGAGAGGCGGCCTGA
GCGAACTGGATAAGGCCGGCTTCATCAAGAGACAGCTGGTGGAAACCCGGCAGATCACAAAGCACGTGGC
ACAGATCCTGGACTCCCGGATGAACACTAAGTACGACGAGAATGACAAGCTGATCCGGGAAGTGAAAGTG
ATCACCCTGAAGTCCAAGCTGGTGTCCGATTTCCGGAAGGATTTCCAGTTTTACAAAGTGCGCGAGATCA
ACAACTACCACCACGCCCACGACGCCTACCTGAACGCCGTCGTGGGAACCGCCCTGATCAAAAAGTACCC
TAAGCTGGAAAGCGAGTTCGTGTACGGCGACTACAAGGTGTACGACGTGCGGAAGATGATCGCCAAGAGC
GAGCAGGAAATCGGCAAGGCTACCGCCAAGTACTTCTTCTACAGCAACATCATGAACTTTTTCAAGACCG
AGATTACCCTGGCCAACGGCGAGATCCGGAAGCGGCCTCTGATCGAGACAAACGGCGAAACCGGGGAGAT
CGTGTGGGATAAGGGCCGGGATTTTGCCACCGTGCGGAAAGTGCTGAGCATGCCCCAAGTGAATATCGTG
AAAAAGACCGAGGTGCAGACAGGCGGCTTCAGCAAAGAGTCTATCCTGCCCAAGAGGAACAGCGATAAGC
TGATCGCCAGAAAGAAGGACTGGGACCCTAAGAAGTACGGCGGCTTCGACAGCCCCACCGTGGCCTATTC
TGTGCTGGTGGTGGCCAAAGTGGAAAAGGGCAAGTCCAAGAAACTGAAGAGTGTGAAAGAGCTGCTGGGG
ATCACCATCATGGAAAGAAGCAGCTTCGAGAAGAATCCCATCGACTTTCTGGAAGCCAAGGGCTACAAAG
AAGTGAAAAAGGACCTGATCATCAAGCTGCCTAAGTACTCCCTGTTCGAGCTGGAAAACGGCCGGAAGAG
AATGCTGGCCTCTGCCGGCGAACTGCAGAAGGGAAACGAACTGGCCCTGCCCTCCAAATATGTGAACTTC
CTGTACCTGGCCAGCCACTATGAGAAGCTGAAGGGCTCCCCCGAGGATAATGAGCAGAAACAGCTGTTTG
TGGAACAGCACAAGCACTACCTGGACGAGATCATCGAGCAGATCAGCGAGTTCTCCAAGAGAGTGATCCT
GGCCGACGCTAATCTGGACAAAGTGCTGTCCGCCTACAACAAGCACCGGGATAAGCCCATCAGAGAGCAG
GCCGAGAATATCATCCACCTGTTTACCCTGACCAATCTGGGAGCCCCTGCCGCCTTCAAGTACTTTGACA
CCACCATCGACCGGAAGAGGTACACCAGCACCAAAGAGGTGCTGGACGCCACCCTGATCCACCAGAGCAT
CACCGGCCTGTACGAGACACGGATCGACCTGTCTCAGCTGGGAGGCGACAGCGCTGGAGGAGGTGGAAGC
GGAGGAGGAGGAAGCGGAGGAGGAGGTAGCGGACCTAAGAAAAAGAGGAAGGTGGCGGCCGCTGGATCCG
TCCTGCGGCGCCGGAAGGACTGGAACGTGCGCCTGCAGGCCTTCTTCACCAGTGACACGGGGCTTGAATA
TGAAGCCCCCAAGCTGTACCCTGCCATTCCCGCAGCCCGAAGGCGGCCCATTCGAGTCCTGTCATTGTTT
GATGGCATCGCGACAGGCTACCTAGTCCTCAAAGAGTTGGGCATAAAGGTAGGAAAGTACGTCGCTTCTG
AAGTGTGTGAGGAGTCCATTGCTGTTGGAACCGTGAAGCACGAGGGGAATATCAAATACGTGAACGACGT
GAGGAACATCACAAAGAAAAATATTGAAGAATGGGGCCCATTTGACTTGGTGATTGGCGGAAGCCCATGC
AACGATCTCTCAAATGTGAATCCAGCCAGGAAAGGCCTGTATGAGGGTACAGGCCGGCTCTTCTTCGAAT
TTTACCACCTGCTGAATTACTCACGCCCCAAGGAGGGTGATGACCGGCCGTTCTTCTGGATGTTTGCCAA
TGTTGTAGCCATGAAGGTTGGCGACAAGAGGGACATCTCACGGTTCCTGGAGTGTAATCCAGTGATGATT
GATGCCATCAAAGTTTCTGCTGCTCACAGGGCCCGATACTTCTGGGGCAACCTACCCGGGATGAACAGGC
CCGTGATAGCATCAAAGAATGATAAACTCGAGCTGCAGGACTGCTTGGAATACAATAGGATAGCCAAGTT
AAAGAAAGTACAGACAATAACCACCAAGTCGAACTCGATCAAACAGGGGAAAAACCAACTTTTCCCTGTT
GTCATGAATGGCAAAGAAGATGTTTTGTGGTGCACTGAGCTCGAAAGGATCTTTGGCTTTCCTGTGCACT
ACACAGACGTGTCCAACATGGGCCGTGGTGCCCGCCAGAAGCTGCTGGGAAGGTCCTGGAGCGTGCCTGT
CATCCGACACCTCTTCGCCCCTCTGAAGGACTACTTTGCATGTGAATGTACAGGCAGTGGAGAGGGCAGA
GGAAGTCTGCTAACATGCGGTGACGTCGAGGAGAATCCTGGCCCAATGGCCAAGCCTTTGTCTCAAGAAG
AATCCACCCTCATTGAAAGAGCAACGGCTACAATCAACAGCATCCCCATCTCTGAAGACTACAGCGTCGC
CAGCGCAGCTCTCTCTAGCGACGGCCGCATCTTCACTGGTGTCAATGTATATCATTTTACTGGGGGACCT
TGTGCAGAACTCGTGGTGCTGGGCACTGCTGCTGCTGCGGCAGCTGGCAACCTGACTTGTATCGTCGCGA
TCGGAAATGAGAACAGGGGCATCTTGAGCCCCTGCGGACGGTGCCGACAGGTGCTTCTCGATCTGCATCC
TGGGATCAAAGCCATAGTGAAGGACAGTGATGGACAGCCGACGGCAGTTGGGATTCGTGAATTGCTGCCC
TCTGGTTATGTGTGGGAGGGCTAAGAATTCGATATCAAGCTTATCGGTAATCAACCTCTGGATTACAAAA
TTTGTGAAAGATTGACTGGTATTCTTAACTATGTTGCTCCTTTTACGCTATGTGGATACGCTGCTTTAAT
GCCTTTGTATCATGCTATTGCTTCCCGTATGGCTTTCATTTTCTCCTCCTTGTATAAATCCTGGTTGCTG
TCTCTTTATGAGGAGTTGTGGCCCGTTGTCAGGCAACGTGGCGTGGTGTGCACTGTGTTTGCTGACGCAA
CCCCCACTGGTTGGGGCATTGCCACCACCTGTCAGCTCCTTTCCGGGACTTTCGCTTTCCCCCTCCCTAT
TGCCACGGCGGAACTCATCGCCGCCTGCCTTGCCCGCTGCTGGACAGGGGCTCGGCTGTTGGGCACTGAC
AATTCCGTGGTGTTGTCGGGGAAATCATCGTCCTTTCCTTGGCTGCTCGCCTGTGTTGCCACCTGGATTC
TGCGCGGGACGTCCTTCTGCTACGTCCCTTCGGCCCTCAATCCAGCGGACCTTCCTTCCCGCGGCCTGCT
GCCGGCTCTGCGGCCTCTTCCGCGTCTTCGCCTTCGCCCTCAGACGAGTCGGATCTCCCTTTGGGCCGCC
TCCCCGCATCGATACCGTCGACCTCGAGACCTAGAAAAACATGGAGCAATCACAAGTAGCAATACAGCAG
CTACCAATGCTGATTGTGCCTGGCTAGAAGCACAAGAGGAGGAGGAGGTGGGTTTTCCAGTCACACCTCA
GGTACCTTTAAGACCAATGACTTACAAGGCAGCTGTAGATCTTAGCCACTTTTTAAAAGAAAAGGGGGGA
CTGGAAGGGCTAATTCACTCCCAACGAAGACAAGATATCCTTGATCTGTGGATCTACCACACACAAGGCT
ACTTCCCTGATTGGCAGAACTACACACCAGGGCCAGGGATCAGATATCCACTGACCTTTGGATGGTGCTA
CAAGCTAGTACCAGTTGAGCAAGAGAAGGTAGAAGAAGCCAATGAAGGAGAGAACACCCGCTTGTTACAC
CCTGTGAGCCTGCATGGGATGGATGACCCGGAGAGAGAAGTATTAGAGTGGAGGTTTGACAGCCGCCTAG
CATTTCATCACATGGCCCGAGAGCTGCATCCGGACTGTACTGGGTCTCTCTGGTTAGACCAGATCTGAGC
CTGGGAGCTCTCTGGCTAACTAGGGAACCCACTGCTTAAGCCTCAATAAAGCTTGCCTTGAGTGCTTCAA
GTAGTGTGTGCCCGTCTGTTGTGTGACTCTGGTAACTAGAGATCCCTCAGACCCTTTTAGTCAGTGTGGA
AAATCTCTAGCAGGGCCCGTTTAAACCCGCTGATCAGCCTCGACTGTGCCTTCTAGTTGCCAGCCATCTG
TTGTTTGCCCCTCCCCCGTGCCTTCCTTGACCCTGGAAGGTGCCACTCCCACTGTCCTTTCCTAATAAAA
TGAGGAAATTGCATCGCATTGTCTGAGTAGGTGTCATTCTATTCTGGGGGGTGGGGTGGGGCAGGACAGC
AAGGGGGAGGATTGGGAAGACAATAGCAGGCATGCTGGGGATGCGGTGGGCTCTATGGCTTCTGAGGCGG
AAAGAACCAGCTGGGGCTCTAGGGGGTATCCCC
[124 nt withheld, positions 11164-11287]
C
[91 nt withheld, positions 11289-11379]
A
[49 nt withheld, positions 11381-11429]
CCTTTGACGTTGGAGTCCACGTTCTTT
[37 nt withheld, positions 11457-11493]
ACCCTATCTCGGTCTATTCTTTTGATTTATAAGGGATTTTGCCGATTTCGGCCTATTGGTTAAAAAATGA
GCTGATTTAACAAAAATTTAACGCGAATTAATTCTGTGGAATGTGTGTCAGTTAGGGTGTGGAAAGTCCC
CAGGCTCCCCAGCAGGCAGAAGTATGCAAAGCATGCATCTCAATTAGTCAGCAACCAGGTGTGGAAAGTC
CCCAGGCTCCCCAGCAGGCAGAAGTATGCAAAGCATGCATCTCAATTAGTCAGCAACCATAGTCCCGCCC
CTAACTCCGCCCATCCCGCCCCTAACTCCGCCCAGTTCCGCCCATTCTCCGCCCCATGGCTGACTAATTT
TTTTTATTTATGCAGAGGCCGAGGCCGCCTCTGCCTCTGAGCTATTCCAGAAGTAGTGAGGAGGCTTTTT
TGGAGGCCTAGGCTTTTGCAAAAAGCTCCCGGGAGCTTGTATATCCATTTTCGGATCTGATCAGCACGTG
TTGACAATTAATCATCGGCATAGTATATCGGCATAGTATAATACGACAAGGTGAGGAACTAAACCATGGC
CAAGTTGACCAGTGCCGTTCCGGTGCTCACCGCGCGCGACGTCGCCGGAGCGGTCGAGTTCTGGACCGAC
CGGCTCGGGTTCTCCCGGGACTTCGTGGAGGACGACTTCGCCGGTGTGGTCCGGGACGACGTGACCCTGT
TCATCAGCGCGGTCCAGGACCAGGTGGTGCCGGACAACACCCTGGCCTGGGTGTGGGTGCGCGGCCTGGA
CGAGCTGTACGCCGAGTGGTCGGAGGTCGTGTCCACGAACTTCCGGGACGCCTCCGGGCCGGCCATGACC
GAGATCGGCGAGCAGCCGTGGGGGCGGGAGTTCGCCCTGCGCGACCCGGCCGGCAACTGCGTGCACTTCG
TGGCCGAGGAGCAGGACTGACACGTGCTACGAGATTTCGATTCCACCGCCGCCTTCTATGAAAGGTTGGG
CTTCGGAATCGTTTTCCGGGACGCCGGCTGGATGATCCTCCAGCGCGGGGATCTCATGCTGGAGTTCTTC
GCCCACCCCAACTTGTTTATTGCAGCTTATAATGGTTACAAATAAAGCAATAGCATCACAAATTTCACAA
ATAAAGCATTTTTTTCACTGCATTCTAGTTGTGGTTTGTCCAAACTCATCAATGTATCTTATCATGTCTG
TATACCGTCGACCTCTAGCTAGAGCTTGGCGTAATCATGGTCATAGCTGTTTCCTGTGTGAAATTGTTAT
CCGCTCACAATTCCACACAACATACGAGCCGGAAGCATAAAGTGTAAAGCCTGGGGTGCCTAATGAGTGA
GCTAACTCACATTAATTGCGTTGCGCTCACTGCCCGCTTTCCAGTCGGGAAACCTGTCGTGCCAGCTGCA
TTAATGAATCGGCCAACGCGCGGGGAGAGGCGGTTTGCGTATTGGGCGCTCTTCCGCTTCCTCGCTCACT
GACTCGCTGCGCTCGGTCGTTCGGCTGCGGCGAGCGGTATCAGCTCACTCAAAGGCGGTAATACGGTTAT
CCACAGAATCAGGGGATAACGCAGGAAAGAACATGTGAGCAAAAGGCCAGCAAAAGGCCAGGAACCGTAA
AAAGGCCGCGTTGCTGGCGTTTTTCCATAGGCTCCGCCCCCCTGACGAGCATCACAAAAATCGACGCTCA
AGTCAGAGGTGGCGAAACCCGACAGGACTATAAAGATACCAGGCGTTTCCCCCTGGAAGCTCCCTCGTGC
GCTCTCCTGTTCCGACCCTGCCGCTTACCGGATACCTGTCCGCCTTTCTCCCTTCGGGAAGCGTGGCGCT
TTCTCATAGCTCACGCTGTAGGTATCTCAGTTCGGTGTAGGTCGTTCGCTCCAAGCTGGGCTGTGTGCAC
GAACCCCCCGTTCAGCCCGACCGCTGCGCCTTATCCGGTAACTATCGTCTTGAGTCCAACCCGGTAAGAC
ACGACTTATCGCCACTGGCAGCAGCCACTGGTAACAGGATTAGCAGAGCGAGGTATGTAGGCGGTGCTAC
AGAGTTCTTGAAGTGGTGGCCTAACTACGGCTACACTAGAAGAACAGTATTTGGTATCTGCGCTCTGCTG
AAGCCAGTTACCTTCGGAAAAAGAGTTGGTAGCTCTTGATCCGGCAAACAAACCACCGCTGGTAGCGGTG
GTTTTTTTGTTTGCAAGCAGCAGATTACGCGCAGAAAAAAAGGATCTCAAGAAGATCCTTTGATCTTTTC
TACGGGGTCTGACGCTCAGTGGAACGAAAACTCACGTTAAGGGATTTTGGTCATGAGATTATCAAAAAGG
ATCTTCACCTAGATCCTTTTAAATTAAAAATGAAGTTTTAAATCAATCTAAAGTATATATGAGTAAACTT
GGTCTGACAGTTACCAATGCTTAATCAGTGAGGCACCTATCTCAGCGATCTGTCTATTTCGTTCATCCAT
AGTTGCCTGACTCCCCGTCGTGTAGATAACTACGATACGGGAGGGCTTACCATCTGGCCCCAGTGCTGCA
ATGATACCGCGAGACCCACGCTCACCGGCTCCAGATTTATCAGCAATAAACCAGCCAGCCGGAAGGGCCG
AGCGCAGAAGTGGTCCTGCAACTTTATCCGCCTCCATCCAGTCTATTAATTGTTGCCGGGAAGCTAGAGT
AAGTAGTTCGCCAGTTAATAGTTTGCGCAACGTTGTTGCCATTGCTACAGGCATCGTGGTGTCACGCTCG
TCGTTTGGTATGGCTTCATTCAGCTCCGGTTCCCAACGATCAAGGCGAGTTACATGATCCCCCATGTTGT
GCAAAAAAGCGGTTAGCTCCTTCGGTCCTCCGATCGTTGTCAGAAGTAAGTTGGCCGCAGTGTTATCACT
CATGGTTATGGCAGCACTGCATAATTCTCTTACTGTCATGCCATCCGTAAGATGCTTTTCTGTGACTGGT
GAGTACTCAACCAAGTCATTCTGAGAATAGTGTATGCGGCGACCGAGTTGCTCTTGCCCGGCGTCAATAC
GGGATAATACCGCGCCACATAGCAGAACTTTAAAAGTGCTCATCATTGGAAAACGTTCTTCGGGGCGAAA
ACTCTCAAGGATCTTACCGCTGTTGAGATCCAGTTCGATGTAACCCACTCGTGCACCCAACTGATCTTCA
GCATCTTTTACTTTCACCAGCGTTTCTGGGTGAGCAAAAACAGGAAGGCAAAATGCCGCAAAAAAGGGAA
TAAGGGCGACACGGAAATGTTGAATACTCATACTCTTCCTTTTTCAATATTATTGAAGCATTTATCAGGG
TTATTGTCTCATGAGCGGATACATATTTGAATGTATTTAGAAAAATAAACAAATAGGGGTTCCGCGCACA
TTTCCCCGAAAAGTGCCACCTGAC
